>Addgene plasmid #204739 | p185-RV-CAG-dio-mScarlet-T2A | addgene full sequence | sequence record 405333 | Addgene NGS Result
TGGAATTCGAGCTCGACGATAAAATAAAAGATTTTATTTAGTCTCCAGAAAAAGGGGGGAATGAAAGACC
CCACCTGTAGGTTTGGCAAGCTAGCTTAAGTAACGCCATTTTGCAAGGCATGGAAAAATACATAACTGAG
AATAGAGAAGTTCAGATCAAGGTCAGGAACAGATGGAACAGCTGAATATGGGCCAAACAGGATATCTGTG
GTAAGCAGTTCCTGCCCCGGCTCAGGGCCAAGAACAGATGGAACAGCTGAATATGGGCCAAACAGGATAT
CTGTGGTAAGCAGTTCCTGCCCCGGCTCAGGGCCAAGAACAGATGGTCCCCAGATGCGGTCCAGCCCTCA
GCAGTTTCTAGAGAACCATCAGATGTTTCCAGGGTGCCCCAAGGACCTGAAATGACCCTGTGCCTTATTT
GAACTAACCAATCAGTTCGCTTCTCGCTTCTGTTCGCGCGCTTCTGCTCCCCGAGCTCAATAAAAGAGCC
CACAACCCCTCACTCGGGGCGCCAGTCCTCCGATTGACTGAGTCGCCCGGGTACCCGTGTATCCAATAAA
CCCTCTTGCAGTTGCATCCGACTTGTGGTCTCGCTGTTCCTTGGGAGGGTCTCCTCTGAGTGATTGACTA
CCCGTCAGCGGGGGTCTTTCACATGCAGCATGTATCAAAATTAATTTGGTTTTTTTTCTTAAGTATTTAC
ATTAAATGGCCATAGTTGCATTAATGAATCGGCCAACGCGCGGGGAGAGGCGGTTTGCGTATTGGGCGCT
CTTCCGCTTCCTCGCTCACTGACTCGCTGCGCTCGGTCGTTCGGCTGCGGCGAGCGGTATCAGCTCACTC
AAAGGCGGTAATACGGTTATCCACAGAATCAGGGGATAACGCAGGAAAGAACATGTGAGCAAAAGGCCAG
CAAAAGGCCAGGAACCGTAAAAAGGCCGCGTTGCTGGCGTTTTTCCATAGGCTCCGCCCCCCTGACGAGC
ATCACAAAAATCGACGCTCAAGTCAGAGGTGGCGAAACCCGACAGGACTATAAAGATACCAGGCGTTTCC
CCCTGGAAGCTCCCTCGTGCGCTCTCCTGTTCCGACCCTGCCGCTTACCGGATACCTGTCCGCCTTTCTC
CCTTCGGGAAGCGTGGCGCTTTCTCATAGCTCACGCTGTAGGTATCTCAGTTCGGTGTAGGTCGTTCGCT
CCAAGCTGGGCTGTGTGCACGAACCCCCCGTTCAGCCCGACCGCTGCGCCTTATCCGGTAACTATCGTCT
TGAGTCCAACCCGGTAAGACACGACTTATCGCCACTGGCAGCAGCCACTGGTAACAGGATTAGCAGAGCG
AGGTATGTAGGCGGTGCTACAGAGTTCTTGAAGTGGTGGCCTAACTACGGCTACACTAGAAGAACAGTAT
TTGGTATCTGCGCTCTGCTGAAGCCAGTTACCTTCGGAAAAAGAGTTGGTAGCTCTTGATCCGGCAAACA
AACCACCGCTGGTAGCGGTGGTTTTTTTGTTTGCAAGCAGCAGATTACGCGCAGAAAAAAAGGATCTCAA
GAAGATCCTTTGATCTTTTCTACGGGGTCTGACGCTCAGTGGAACGAAAACTCACGTTAAGGGATTTTGG
TCATGAGATTATCAAAAAGGATCTTCACCTAGATCCTTTTGCGGCCGCAAATCAATCTAAAGTATATATG
AGTAAACTTGGTCTGACAGTTACCAATGCTTAATCAGTGAGGCACCTATCTCAGCGATCTGTCTATTTCG
TTCATCCATAGTTGCCTGACTCCCCGTCGTGTAGATAACTACGATACGGGAGGGCTTACCATCTGGCCCC
AGTGCTGCAATGATACCGCGAGACCCACGCTCACCGGCTCCAGATTTATCAGCAATAAACCAGCCAGCCG
GAAGGGCCGAGCGCAGAAGTGGTCCTGCAACTTTATCCGCCTCCATCCAGTCTATTAATTGTTGCCGGGA
AGCTAGAGTAAGTAGTTCGCCAGTTAATAGTTTGCGCAACGTTGTTGCCATTGCTACAGGCATCGTGGTG
TCACGCTCGTCGTTTGGTATGGCTTCATTCAGCTCCGGTTCCCAACGATCAAGGCGAGTTACATGATCCC
CCATGTTGTGCAAAAAAGCGGTTAGCTCCTTCGGTCCTCCGATCGTTGTCAGAAGTAAGTTGGCCGCAGT
GTTATCACTCATGGTTATGGCAGCACTGCATAATTCTCTTACTGTCATGCCATCCGTAAGATGCTTTTCT
GTGACTGGTGAGTACTCAACCAAGTCATTCTGAGAATAGTGTATGCGGCGACCGAGTTGCTCTTGCCCGG
CGTCAATACGGGATAATACCGCGCCACATAGCAGAACTTTAAAAGTGCTCATCATTGGAAAACGTTCTTC
GGGGCGAAAACTCTCAAGGATCTTACCGCTGTTGAGATCCAGTTCGATGTAACCCACTCGTGCACCCAAC
TGATCTTCAGCATCTTTTACTTTCACCAGCGTTTCTGGGTGAGCAAAAACAGGAAGGCAAAATGCCGCAA
AAAAGGGAATAAGGGCGACACGGAAATGTTGAATACTCATACTCTTCCTTTTTCAATGATCCGGCCATTA
GCCATATTATTCATTGGTTATATAGCATAAATCAATATTGGCTATTGGCCATTGCATACGTTGTATCCAT
ATCATAATATGTACATTTATATTGGCTCATGTCCAACATTACCGCCATGTTGACATTGATTATTGACTAG
TTATTAATAGTAATCAATTACGGGGTCATTAGTTCATAGCCCATATATGGAGTTCCGCGTTACATAACTT
ACGGTAAATGGCCCGCCTGGCTGACCGCCCAACGACCCCCGCCCATTGACGTCAATAATGACGTATGTTC
CCATAGTAACGCCAATAGGGACTTTCCATTGACGTCAATGGGTGGAGTATTTACGGTAAACTGCCCACTT
GGCAGTACATCAAGTGTATCATATGCCAAGTACGCCCCCTATTGACGTCAATGACGGTAAATGGCCCGCC
TGGCATTATGCCCAGTACATGACCTTATGGGACTTTCCTACTTGGCAGTACATCTACGTATTAGTCATCG
CTATTACCATGGTGATGCGGTTTTGGCAGTACATCAATGGGCGTGGATAGCGGTTTGACTCACGGGGATT
TCCAAGTCTCCACCCCATTGACGTCAATGGGAGTTTGTTTTGGCACCAAAATCAACGGGACTTTCCAAAA
TGTCGTAACAACTCCGCCCCATTGACGCAAATGGGCGGTAGGCGTGTACGGTGGGAGGTCTATATAAGCA
GAGCTCAATAAAAGAGCCCACAACCCCTCACTCGGGGCGCCAGTCCTCCGATTGACTGAGTCGCCCGGGT
ACCCGTATTCCCAATAAAGCCTCTTGCTGTTTGCATCCGAATCGTGGTCTCGCTGTTCCTTGGGAGGGTC
TCCTCTGAGTGATTGACTACCCACGACGGGGGTCTTTCATTTGGGGGCTCGTCCGGGATTTGGAGACCCC
TGCCCAGGGACCACCGACCCACCACCGGGAGGTAAGCTGGCCAGCAACTTATCTGTGTCTGTCCGATTGT
CTAGTGTCTATGTTTGATGTTATGCGCCTGCGTCTGTACTAGTTAGCTAACTAGCTCTGTATCTGGCGGA
CCCGTGGTGGAACTGACGAGTTCTGAACACCCGGCCGCAACCCTGGGAGACGTCCCAGGGACTTTGGGGG
CCGTTTTTGTGGCCCGACCTGAGGAAGGGAGTCGATGTGGAATCCGACCCCGTCAGGATATGTGGTTCTG
GTAGGAGACGAGAACCTAAAACAGTTCCCGCCTCCGTCTGAATTTTTGCTTTCGGTTTGGAACCGAAGCC
GCGCGTCTTGTCTGCTGCAGCGCTGCAGCATCGTTCTGTGTTGTCTCTGTCTGACTGTGTTTCTGTATTT
GTCTGAAAATTAGGGCCAGACTGTTACCACTCCCTTAAGTTTGACCTTAGGTCACTGGAAAGATGTCGAG
CGGATCGCTCACAACCAGTCGGTAGATGTCAAGAAGAGACGTTGGGTTACCTTCTGCTCTGCAGAATGGC
CAACCTTTAACGTCGGATGGCCGCGAGACGGCACCTTTAACCGAGACCTCATCACCCAGGTTAAGATCAA
GGTCTTTTCACCTGGCCCGCATGGACACCCAGACCAGGTCCCCTACATCGTGACCTGGGAAGCCTTGGCT
TTTGACCCCCCTCCCTGGGTCAAGCCCTTTGTACACCCTAAGCCTCCGCCTCCTCTTCCTCCATCCGCCC
CGTCTCTCCCCCTTGAACCTCCTCGTTCGACCCCGCCTCGATCCTCCCTTTATCCAGCCCTCACTCCTTC
TCTAGGCGCCGGAATTCGATGTCGACATTGATTATTGACTAGTTATTAATAGTAATCAATTACGGGGTCA
TTAGTTCATAGCCCATATATGGAGTTCCGCGTTACATAACTTACGGTAAATGGCCCGCCTGGCTGACCGC
CCAACGACCCCCGCCCATTGACGTCAATAATGACGTATGTTCCCATAGTAACGCCAATAGGGACTTTCCA
TTGACGTCAATGGGTGGAGTATTTACGGTAAACTGCCCACTTGGCAGTACATCAAGTGTATCATATGCCA
AGTACGCCCCCTATTGACGTCAATGACGGTAAATGGCCCGCCTGGCATTATGCCCAGTACATGACCTTAT
GGGACTTTCCTACTTGGCAGTACATCTACGTATTAGTCATCGCTATTACCATGGTCGAGGTGAGCCCCAC
GTTCTGCTTCACTCTCCCCATCTCCCCCCCCTCCCCACCCCCAATTTTGTATTTATTTATTTTTTAATTA
TTTTGTGCAGCGATGGGGGCGGGGGGGGGGGGGGGCGCGCGCCAGGCGGGGCGGGGCGGGGCGAGGGGCG
GGGCGGGGCGAGGCGGAGAGGTGCGGCGGCAGCCAATCAGAGCGGCGCGCTCCGAAAGTTTCCTTTTATG
GCGAGGCGGCGGCGGCGGCGGCCCTATAAAAAGCGAAGCGCGCGGCGGGCGGGAGTCGCTGCGCGCTGCC
TTCGCCCCGTGCCCCGCTCCGCCGCCGCCTCGCGCCGCCCGCCCCGGCTCTGACTGACCGCGTTACTCCC
ACAGGTGAGCGGGCGGGACGGCCCTTCTCCTCCGGGCTGTAATTAGCGCTTGGTTTAATGACGGCTTGTT
TCTTTTCTGTGGCTGCGTGAAAGCCTTGAGGGGCTCCGGGAGGGCCCTTTGTGCGGGGGGAGCGGCTCGG
GGGGTGCGTGCGTGTGTGTGTGCGTGGGGAGCGCCGCGTGCGGCTCCGCGCTGCCCGGCGGCTGTGAGCG
CTGCGGGCGCGGCGCGGGGCTTTGTGCGCTCCGCAGTGTGCGCGAGGGGAGCGCGGCCGGGGGCGGTGCC
CCGCGGTGCGGGGGGGGCTGCGAGGGGAACAAAGGCTGCGTGCGGGGTGTGTGCGTGGGGGGGTGAGCAG
GGGGTGTGGGCGCGTCGGTCGGGCTGCAACCCCCCCTGCACCCCCCTCCCCGAGTTGCTGAGCACGGCCC
GGCTTCGGGTGCGGGGCTCCGTACGGGGCGTGGCGCGGGGCTCGCCGTGCCGGGCGGGGGGTGGCGGCAG
GTGGGGGTGCCGGGCGGGGCGGGGCCGCCTCGGGCCGGGGAGGGCTCGGGGGAGGGGCGCGGCGGCCCCC
GGAGCGCCGGCGGCTGTCGAGGCGCGGCGAGCCGCAGCCATTGCCTTTTATGGTAATCGTGCGAGAGGGC
GCAGGGACTTCCTTTGTCCCAAATCTGTGCGGAGCCGAAATCTGGGAGGCGCCGCCGCACCCCCTCTAGC
GGGCGCGGGGCGAAGCGGTGCGGCGCCGGCAGGAAGGAAATGGGCGGGGAGGGCCTTCGTGCGTCGCCGC
GCCGCCGTCCCCTTCTCCCTCTCCAGCCTCGGGGCTGTCCGCGGGGGGACGGCTGCCTTCGGGGGGGACG
GGGCAGGGCGGGGTTCGGCTTCTGGCGTGTGACCGGCGGCTCTAGAGCCTCTGCTAACCATGTTCATGCC
TTCTTCTTTTTCCTACAGCTCCTGGGCAACGTGCTGGTTATTGTGCTGTCTCATCATTTTGGCAAAGAAT
TCGCTAGCGGATCCGGAATAACTTCGTATAGGATACTTTATACGAAGTTATGCAGAATGGTAGCTGGATT
GTAGCTGCTATTAGCAATATGAAACCTCTTAATAACTTCGTATAGCATACATTATACGAAGTTATTTAAT
TAAATGATGCTCGAGAGGGCCGGGATTCTCTTCCACGTCTCCGCATGTCAGAAGACTTCCTCTGCCCTCC
TTGTACAGCTCGTCCATGCCGCCGGTGGAGTGGCGGCCCTCGGAGCGTTCGTACTGTTCCACCACGGTGT
AGTCCTCGTTGTGGGAGGTGATGTCCAACTTGCGGTCGACGTTGTAGGCGCCGGGCATCTGCACGGGCTT
CTTGGCCTTGTAGGTGGTCTTGAAGTCCGCCAGGTAGCGGCCGCCGTCCTTCAGGCGCAGGGCCATCTTA
ATGTCGCCCTTCAGCACGCCGTCCTCGGGGTACAACCGCTCGGTGGACGCTTCCCAGCCCATTGTCTTCT
TCTGCATTACGGGGCCGTCAGGAGGGAAGTTGGTGCCGCGGAGCTTCACCTTGTAGATCAGGGTGCCGTC
CTCCAGGGAGGTGTCCTGGGTCACGGTCACGGCGCCGCCGTCCTCGAAGTTCATCACGCGCTCCCACTTG
AAGCCCTCGGGGAAGGACTGCTTATAGTAGTCGGGGATGTCGGCGGGGTGCTTGATGAAGGCCCTGGAGC
CGTACATGAACTGAGGGGACAGGATGTCCCAGGAGAAGGGCAGGGGGCCACCCTTGGTCACCTTCAGCTT
GGCGGTCTGGGTGCCCTCGTAGGGGCGGCCCTCGCCCTCGCCCTCGATCTCGAACTCGTGGCCGTTCATG
GAGCCCTCCATGTGCACCTTGAACCGCATGAACTCCTTGATCACTGCCTCGCCCTTGCTCACCATGATCT
TTTGGTCCTCATCATTCTTTTCAACCTGTTTGGTTCTTCTCATACAGCACAGCATGGTGGCGCGCCGCGA
TAACTTCGTATAAAGTATCCTATACGAAGTTATTTGCCTTAACCCAGAAATTATCACTGTTATTCTTTAG
AATGGTGCAAAGAATAACTTCGTATAATGTATGCTATACGAAGTTATGTTTAAACCAATCAACCTCTGGA
TTACAAAATTTGTGAAAGATTGACTGGTATTCTTAACTATGTTGCTCCTTTTACGCTATGTGGATACGCT
GCTTTAATGCCTTTGTATCATGCTATTGCTTCCCGTATGGCTTTCATTTTCTCCTCCTTGTATAAATCCT
GGTTGCTGTCTCTTTATGAGGAGTTGTGGCCCGTTGTCAGGCAACGTGGCGTGGTGTGCACTGTGTTTGC
TGACGCAACCCCCACTGGTTGGGGCATTGCCACCACCTGTCAGCTCCTTTCCGGGACTTTCGCTTTCCCC
CTCCCTATTGCCACGGCGGAACTCATCGCCGCCTGCCTTGCCCGCTGCTGGACAGGGGCTCGGCTGTTGG
GCACTGACAATTCCGTGGTGTTGTCGGGGAAGCTGACGTCCTTTCCATGGCTGCTCGCCTGTGTTGCCAC
CTGGATTCTGCGCGGGACGTCCTTCTGCTACGTCCCTTCGGCCCTCAATCCAGCGGACCTTCCTTCCCGC
GGCCTGCTGCCGGCTCTGCGGCCTCTTCCGCGTCTTCGCCTTCGCCCTCAGACGAGTCGGATCTCCCTTT
GGGCCGCCTCCCCGCC
Features (pLannotate 1.2.2; 24 found; start..end, strand, type, name):
     60..181     +  LTR            3' LTR (ΔU3) (fragment): self-inactivating 3' long terminal repeat (LTR) from Moloney murine leukemia virus
    182..651     +  LTR            LTR: long terminal repeat from Moloney murine leukemia virus
    717..769     -  CDS            lacI (fragment): lac repressor; lacI; The lac repressor binds to the lac operator to inhibit transcription in E. coli. This inhibition can be relieved by adding lactose or isopropyl-β-D-thiogalactopyranoside (IPTG).
    952..1540    -  rep_origin     ori: high-copy-number ColE1/pMB1/pBR322/pUC origin of replication
   1700..2560    -  CDS            AmpR: β-lactamase; bla; confers resistance to ampicillin, carbenicillin, and related antibiotics
   2561..2577    -  promoter       AmpR promoter (fragment): bla
   2712..3091    +  enhancer       CMV enhancer: human cytomegalovirus immediate early enhancer
   3092..3295    +  promoter       CMV promoter: human cytomegalovirus (CMV) immediate early promoter
   3296..3471    +  LTR            5' LTR (truncated): truncated long terminal repeat from Moloney murine sarcoma virus
   3593..3867    +  misc_feature   MESV Ψ (fragment): packaging signal of murine embryonic stem cell virus
   3934..4350    +  CDS            gag (truncated): truncated Moloney murine leukemia virus (MMLV) gag gene lacking the start codon
   4364..4743    +  enhancer       CMV enhancer: human cytomegalovirus immediate early enhancer
   4745..5021    +  promoter       chicken β-actin promoter: No description available
   5022..6038    +  intron         chimeric intron: chimera between introns from chicken β-actin and rabbit β-globin
   6036..6092    +  CDS            HBB (fragment): HBB_LEPEU - Experimental evidence at protein level: Swiss-Prot protein existence level 1. Involved in oxygen transport from the lung to the various peripheral tissues. From Lepus europaeus (European hare).
   6108..6141    +  protein_bind   lox2272: Cre-mediated recombination occurs in the 8-bp core sequence (GGATACTT). lox2272 sites are compatible with each other, but incompatible with loxP or loxN sites (Lee and Saito, 1988). Cre recombinase
   6142..6191    -  intron         β-globin intron (fragment): internally truncated intron from human β-globin
   6192..6225    +  protein_bind   loxP: Cre-mediated recombination occurs in the 8-bp core sequence (GCATACAT). Cre recombinase
   6300..6995    -  CDS            mScarlet-I: mScarlet-I is a basic (constitutively fluorescent) red fluorescent protein published in 2016, derived from synthetic construct. It is reported to be a rapidly-maturing monomer with moderate acid sensitivity.
   6996..7055    -  CDS            Gap43 (fragment): NEUM_RAT - Experimental evidence at protein level: Swiss-Prot protein existence level 1. This protein is associated with nerve growth. It is a major component of the motile 'growth cones' that form the tips of elongating axons. Plays a role in axonal and dendritic filopodia induction (By similarity). From Rattus norvegicus (Rat).
   7070..7103    -  protein_bind   lox2272: Cre-mediated recombination occurs in the 8-bp core sequence (GGATACTT). lox2272 sites are compatible with each other, but incompatible with loxP or loxN sites (Lee and Saito, 1988). Cre recombinase
   7104..7153    -  intron         β-globin intron (fragment): internally truncated intron from human β-globin
   7154..7187    -  protein_bind   loxP: Cre-mediated recombination occurs in the 8-bp core sequence (GCATACAT). Cre recombinase
   7197..7785    +  misc_feature   WPRE: woodchuck hepatitis virus posttranscriptional regulatory element
