[The description below was written by a language model from this plasmid's Addgene catalogue record and pLannotate feature annotations shown in this document.]
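Description:
p185-RV-CAG-dio-mScarlet-T2A is an empty-backbone gammaretroviral transfer vector for Cre-dependent expression of a gene of interest together with a red fluorescent reporter. It derives from the RV-Syn backbone, in which the synapsin promoter was replaced by CAG. The plasmid is propagated in E. coli through a high-copy ColE1/pUC-type origin and selected with ampicillin (AmpR). The annotated viral framework consists of a CMV enhancer/promoter fused to a truncated 5' LTR, which drives genomic RNA production in packaging cells, followed by a Ψ packaging signal and a truncated gag region lacking its start codon. At the other end are Moloney murine leukemia virus LTR sequences, including a fragment annotated as a ΔU3 self-inactivating 3' LTR. With such an LTR, expression after integration would depend on the internal promoter.

That internal promoter is CAG, annotated as CMV enhancer, chicken β-actin promoter and chimeric intron. Downstream lies a double-inverted (DIO/FLEx) cassette: paired lox2272 and loxP sites in opposing orientation flank a reporter placed in the antisense direction. Cre recombination inverts the cassette and locks it in the sense orientation, so expression occurs only in Cre-positive cells. The inverted reporter is annotated as mScarlet-I preceded by a short Gap43 fragment, which is probably a membrane-targeting motif, although the record does not state its purpose. The T2A named in the title is not separately annotated. It presumably sits after mScarlet, where a target gene inserted by restriction cloning would be co-translated as a separate protein. A WPRE follows the cassette to enhance transcript stability and expression. The associated publication concerns the development of cortical somatostatin neurons, which is consistent with use for conditional labelling and gene manipulation in Cre-defined neuronal populations.
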