Addgene plasmid #204739: p185-RV-CAG-dio-mScarlet-T2A
Purpose: (Empty Backbone) Conditional expression of target gene with fluorescent reporter mScarlet
Depositing lab: Lynette Lim. Depositing organization: Vlaams Instituut voor Biotechnologie (VIB, vzw). Publication: Cortical somatostatin long-range projection neurons and interneurons exhibit divergent developmental trajectories. Fisher J, Verhagen M, Long Z, Moissidis M, Yan Y, He C, Wang J, Micoli E, Alastruey CM, Moors R, Marin O, Mi D, Lim L. Neuron. 2023 Dec 7:S0896-6273(23)00887-5. doi: 10.1016/j.neuron.2023.11.013. PubMed 38086373.
Backbone
  Vector backbone: RV-Syn
  Modifications to backbone: Syn promotor replaced by CAG promotor
  Vector type: Retroviral
  Promoter: CAG
Growth in bacteria
  Bacterial resistance: Ampicillin, 100 μg/mL
  Growth temperature: 37°C
  Growth strain: NEB Stable
  Copy number: High Copy
Gene/Insert
  Cloning method: Restriction Enzyme
  Sequencing primers: 5′ ggttcggcttctggcgtgtgacc; 3′ GGTGGAACAGTACGAACGCT
Terms and licenses: Academic/Nonprofit Terms; Industry Terms: Not Available to Industry
How to cite: p185-RV-CAG-dio-mScarlet-T2A was a gift from Lynette Lim (Addgene plasmid # 204739 ; http://n2t.net/addgene:204739 ; RRID:Addgene_204739)
